>Addgene plasmid #92221 | pLenti_dCas9-2xAM_hIRF-1 | addgene full sequence | sequence record 181086 | Addgene NGS Result
GGGCGGGGCGGGGCGAGGCGGAGAGGTGCGGCGGCAGCCAATCAGAGCGGCGCGCTCCGAAAGTTTCCTT
TTATGGCGAGGCGGCGGCGGCGGCGGCCCTATAAAAAGCGAAGCGCGCGGCGGGCGGGAGTCGCTGCGCG
CTGCCTTCGCCCCGTGCCCCGCTCCGCCGCCGCCTCGCGCCGCCCGCCCCGGCTCTGACTGACCGCGTTA
CTCCCACAGGTGAGCGGGCGGGACGGCCCTTCTCCTCCGGGCTGTAATTAGCTGAGCAAGAGGTAAGGGT
TTAAGGGATGGTTGGTTGGTGGGGTATTAATGTTTAATTACCTGGAGCACCTGCCTGAAATCACTTTTTT
TCAGGTTGGACCGGTGCCACCATGGACAAGAAGTACTCCATTGGGCTCGCTATCGGCACAAACAGCGTCG
GCTGGGCCGTCATTACGGACGAGTACAAGGTGCCGAGCAAAAAATTCAAAGTTCTGGGCAATACCGATCG
CCACAGCATAAAGAAGAACCTCATTGGCGCCCTCCTGTTCGACTCCGGGGAGACGGCCGAAGCCACGCGG
CTCAAAAGAACAGCACGGCGCAGATATACCCGCAGAAAGAATCGGATCTGCTACCTGCAGGAGATCTTTA
GTAATGAGATGGCTAAGGTGGATGACTCTTTCTTCCATAGGCTGGAGGAGTCCTTTTTGGTGGAGGAGGA
TAAAAAGCACGAGCGCCACCCAATCTTTGGCAATATCGTGGACGAGGTGGCGTACCATGAAAAGTACCCA
ACCATATATCATCTGAGGAAGAAGCTTGTAGACAGTACTGATAAGGCTGACTTGCGGTTGATCTATCTCG
CGCTGGCGCATATGATCAAATTTCGGGGACACTTCCTCATCGAGGGGGACCTGAACCCAGACAACAGCGA
TGTCGACAAACTCTTTATCCAACTGGTTCAGACTTACAATCAGCTTTTCGAAGAGAACCCGATCAACGCA
TCCGGAGTTGACGCCAAAGCAATCCTGAGCGCTAGGCTGTCCAAATCCCGGCGGCTCGAAAACCTCATCG
CACAGCTCCCTGGGGAGAAGAAGAACGGCCTGTTTGGTAATCTTATCGCCCTGTCACTCGGGCTGACCCC
CAACTTTAAATCTAACTTCGACCTGGCCGAAGATGCCAAGCTTCAACTGAGCAAAGACACCTACGATGAT
GATCTCGACAATCTGCTGGCCCAGATCGGCGACCAGTACGCAGACCTTTTTTTGGCGGCAAAGAACCTGT
CAGACGCCATTCTGCTGAGTGATATTCTGCGAGTGAACACGGAGATCACCAAAGCTCCGCTGAGCGCTAG
TATGATCAAGCGCTATGATGAGCACCACCAAGACTTGACTTTGCTGAAGGCCCTTGTCAGACAGCAACTG
CCTGAGAAGTACAAGGAAATTTTCTTCGATCAGTCTAAAAATGGCTACGCCGGATACATTGACGGCGGAG
CAAGCCAGGAGGAATTTTACAAATTTATTAAGCCCATCTTGGAAAAAATGGACGGCACCGAGGAGCTGCT
GGTAAAGCTTAACAGAGAAGATCTGTTGCGCAAACAGCGCACTTTCGACAATGGAAGCATCCCCCACCAG
ATTCACCTGGGCGAACTGCACGCTATCCTCAGGCGGCAAGAGGATTTCTACCCCTTTTTGAAAGATAACA
GGGAAAAGATTGAGAAAATCCTCACATTTCGGATACCCTACTATGTAGGCCCCCTCGCCCGGGGAAATTC
CAGATTCGCGTGGATGACTCGCAAATCAGAAGAGACCATCACTCCCTGGAACTTCGAGGAAGTCGTGGAT
AAGGGGGCCTCTGCCCAGTCCTTCATCGAAAGGATGACTAACTTTGATAAAAATCTGCCTAACGAAAAGG
TGCTTCCTAAACACTCTCTGCTGTACGAGTACTTCACAGTTTATAACGAGCTCACCAAGGTCAAATACGT
CACAGAAGGGATGAGAAAGCCAGCATTCCTGTCTGGAGAGCAGAAGAAAGCTATCGTGGACCTCCTCTTC
AAGACGAACCGGAAAGTTACCGTGAAACAGCTCAAAGAGGACTATTTCAAAAAGATTGAATGTTTCGACT
CTGTTGAAATCAGCGGAGTGGAGGATCGCTTCAACGCATCCCTGGGAACGTATCACGATCTCCTGAAAAT
CATTAAAGACAAGGACTTCCTGGACAATGAGGAGAACGAGGACATTCTTGAGGACATTGTCCTCACCCTT
ACGTTGTTTGAAGATAGGGAGATGATTGAAGAACGCTTGAAAACTTACGCTCATCTCTTCGACGACAAAG
TCATGAAACAGCTCAAGAGGCGCCGATATACAGGATGGGGGCGGCTGTCAAGAAAACTGATCAATGGGAT
CAGAGACAAGCAGAGTGGAAAGACAATCCTGGATTTTCTTAAGTCCGATGGATTTGCCAACAGGAACTTC
ATGCAGTTGATCCATGATGACTCTCTCACCTTTAAGGAGGACATCCAGAAAGCACAAGTTTCTGGCCAGG
GGGACAGTCTGCACGAGCACATCGCTAATCTTGCAGGTAGCCCAGCTATCAAAAAGGGAATACTGCAGAC
CGTTAAGGTCGTGGATGAACTCGTCAAAGTAATGGGAAGGCATAAGCCCGAGAATATCGTTATCGAGATG
GCCCGAGAGAACCAAACTACCCAGAAGGGACAGAAGAACAGTAGGGAAAGGATGAAGAGGATTGAAGAGG
GTATAAAAGAACTGGGGTCCCAAATCCTTAAGGAACACCCAGTTGAAAACACCCAGCTTCAGAATGAGAA
GCTCTACCTGTACTACCTGCAGAACGGCAGGGACATGTACGTGGATCAGGAACTGGACATCAATCGGCTC
TCCGACTACGACGTGGATGCCATCGTGCCCCAGTCTTTTCTCAAAGATGATTCTATTGATAATAAAGTGT
TGACAAGATCCGATAAAAATAGAGGGAAGAGTGATAACGTCCCCTCAGAAGAAGTTGTCAAGAAAATGAA
AAATTATTGGCGGCAGCTGCTGAACGCCAAACTGATCACACAACGGAAGTTCGATAATCTGACTAAGGCT
GAACGAGGTGGCCTGTCTGAGTTGGATAAAGCCGGCTTCATCAAAAGGCAGCTTGTTGAGACACGCCAGA
TCACCAAGCACGTGGCCCAAATTCTCGATTCACGCATGAACACCAAGTACGATGAAAATGACAAACTGAT
TCGAGAGGTGAAAGTTATTACTCTGAAGTCTAAGCTGGTCTCAGATTTCAGAAAGGACTTTCAGTTTTAT
AAGGTGAGAGAGATCAACAATTACCACCATGCGCATGATGCCTACCTGAATGCAGTGGTAGGCACTGCAC
TTATCAAAAAATATCCCAAGCTTGAATCTGAATTTGTTTACGGAGACTATAAAGTGTACGATGTTAGGAA
AATGATCGCAAAGTCTGAGCAGGAAATAGGCAAGGCCACCGCTAAGTACTTCTTTTACAGCAATATTATG
AATTTTTTCAAGACCGAGATTACACTGGCCAATGGAGAGATTCGGAAGCGACCACTTATCGAAACAAACG
GAGAAACAGGAGAAATCGTGTGGGACAAGGGTAGGGATTTCGCGACAGTCCGGAAGGTCCTGTCCATGCC
GCAGGTGAACATCGTTAAAAAGACCGAAGTACAGACCGGAGGCTTCTCCAAGGAAAGTATCCTCCCGAAA
AGGAACAGCGACAAGCTGATCGCACGCAAAAAAGATTGGGACCCCAAGAAATACGGCGGATTCGATTCTC
CTACAGTCGCTTACAGTGTACTGGTTGTGGCCAAAGTGGAGAAAGGGAAGTCTAAAAAACTCAAAAGCGT
CAAGGAACTGCTGGGCATCACAATCATGGAGCGATCAAGCTTCGAAAAAAACCCCATCGACTTTCTCGAG
GCGAAAGGATATAAAGAGGTCAAAAAAGACCTCATCATTAAGCTTCCCAAGTACTCTCTCTTTGAGCTTG
AAAACGGCCGGAAACGAATGCTCGCTAGTGCGGGCGAGCTGCAGAAAGGTAACGAGCTGGCACTGCCCTC
TAAATACGTTAATTTCTTGTATCTGGCCAGCCACTATGAAAAGCTCAAAGGGTCTCCCGAAGATAATGAG
CAGAAGCAGCTGTTCGTGGAACAACACAAACACTACCTTGATGAGATCATCGAGCAAATAAGCGAATTCT
CCAAAAGAGTGATCCTCGCCGACGCTAACCTCGATAAGGTGCTTTCTGCTTACAATAAGCACAGGGATAA
GCCCATCAGGGAGCAGGCAGAAAACATTATCCACTTGTTTACTCTGACCAACTTGGGCGCGCCTGCAGCC
TTCAAGTACTTCGACACCACCATAGACAGAAAGCGGTACACCTCTACAAAGGAGGTCCTGGACGCCACAC
TGATTCATCAGTCAATTACGGGGCTCTATGAAACAAGAATCGACCTCTCTCAGCTCGGTGGAGACAGCAG
GGCTGACCCCAAGAAGAAGAGGAAGGTGGGGCAAGATCCTCAACGCAAAGGCAACGTGATACTCTCTCAG
GCTTACGGGCAAGATCCTCAACGCAAAGGCAACGTGATACTCTCTCAGGCTTACGGATCCGGAGCTACTA
ACTTCAGCCTGCTGAAGCAGGCTGGAGACGTGGAGGAGAACCCTGGACCTATGACCGAGTACAAGCCCAC
GGTGCGCCTCGCCACCCGCGACGACGTCCCCAGGGCCGTACGCACCCTCGCCGCCGCGTTCGCCGACTAC
CCCGCCACGCGCCACACCGTCGATCCGGACCGCCACATCGAGCGGGTCACCGAGCTGCAAGAACTCTTCC
TCACGCGCGTCGGGCTCGACATCGGCAAGGTGTGGGTCGCGGACGACGGCGCCGCGGTGGCGGTCTGGAC
CACGCCGGAGAGCGTCGAAGCGGGGGCGGTGTTCGCCGAGATCGGCCCGCGCATGGCCGAGTTGAGCGGT
TCCCGGCTGGCCGCGCAGCAACAGATGGAAGGCCTCCTGGCGCCGCACCGGCCCAAGGAGCCCGCGTGGT
TCCTGGCCACCGTCGGCGTCTCGCCCGACCACCAGGGCAAGGGTCTGGGCAGCGCCGTCGTGCTCCCCGG
AGTGGAGGCGGCCGAGCGCGCCGGGGTGCCCGCCTTCCTGGAGACCTCCGCGCCCCGCAACCTCCCCTTC
TACGAGCGGCTCGGCTTCACCGTCACCGCCGACGTCGAGGTGCCCGAAGGACCGCGCACCTGGTGCATGA
CCCGCAAGCCCGGTGCCTGAGTTAACATCGAGGGATCAAGCTTATCGATAATCAACCTCTGGATTACAAA
ATTTGTGAAAGATTGACTGGTATTCTTAACTATGTTGCTCCTTTTACGCTATGTGGATACGCTGCTTTAA
TGCCTTTGTATCATGCTATTGCTTCCCGTATGGCTTTCATTTTCTCCTCCTTGTATAAATCCTGGTTGCT
GTCTCTTTATGAGGAGTTGTGGCCCGTTGTCAGGCAACGTGGCGTGGTGTGCACTGTGTTTGCTGACGCA
ACCCCCACTGGTTGGGGCATTGCCACCACCTGTCAGCTCCTTTCCGGGACTTTCGCTTTCCCCCTCCCTA
TTGCCACGGCGGAACTCATCGCCGCCTGCCTTGCCCGCTGCTGGACAGGGGCTCGGCTGTTGGGCACTGA
CAATTCCGTGGTGTTGTCGGGGAAGCTGACGTCCTTTCCATGGCTGCTCGCCTGTGTTGCCACCTGGATT
CTGCGCGGGACGTCCTTCTGCTACGTCCCTTCGGCCCTCAATCCAGCGGACCTTCCTTCCCGCGGCCTGC
TGCCGGCTCTGCGGCCTCTTCCGCGTATTCGCCTTCGCCCTCAGACGAGTCGGATCTCCCTTTGGGCCGC
CTCCCCGCATCGATACCGTCGAGACCTAGAAAAACATGGAGCAATCACAAGTAGCAATACAGCAGCTACC
AATGCTGATTGTGCCTGGCTAGAAGCACAAGAGGAGGAGGAGGTGGGTTTTCCAGTCACACCTCAGGTAC
CTTTAAGACCAATGACTTACAAGGCAGCTGTAGATCTTAGCCACTTTTTAAAAGAAAAGGGGGGACTGGA
AGGGCTAATTCACTCCCAACGATGACAAGATATCCTTGATCTGTGGATCTACCACACACAAGGCTACTTC
CCTGATTGGCAGAACTACACACCAGGGCCAGGGATCAGATATCCACTGACCTTTGGATGGTGCTACAAGC
TAGTACCAGTTGAGCAAGAGAAGGTAGAAGAAGCCAATGAAGGAGAGAACACCCGCTTGTTACACCCTGT
GAGCCTGCATGGGATGGATGACCCGGAGAGAGAAGTATTAGAGTGGAGGTTTGACAGCCGCCTAGCATTT
CATCACATGGCCCGAGAGCTGCATCCGGACTGTACTGGGTCTCTCTGGTTAGACCAGATCTGAGCCTGGG
AGCTCTCTGGCTAACTAGGGAACCCACTGCTTAAGCCTCAATAAAGCTTGCCTTGAGTGCTTCAAGTAGT
GTGTGCCCGTCTGTTGTGTGACTCTGGTAACTAGAGATCCCTCAGACCCTTTTAGTCAGTGTGGAAAATC
TCTAGCAGGGCCCGTTTAAACCCGCTGATCAGCCTCGACTGTGCCTTCTAGTTGCCAGCCATCTGTTGTT
TGCCCCTCCCCCGTGCCTTCCTTGACCCTGGAAGGTGCCACTCCCACTGTCCTTTCCTAATAAAATGAGG
AAATTGCATCGCATTGTCTGAGTAGGTGTCATTCTATTCTGGGGGGTGGGGTGGGGCAGGACAGCAAGGG
GGAGGATTGGGATGACAATAGCAGGCATGCTGGGGATGCGGTGGGCTCTATGGCTTCTGAGGCGGAAAGA
ACCAGCTGGGGCTCTAGGGGGTATCCCC
[124 nt withheld, positions 6889-7012]
C
[91 nt withheld, positions 7014-7104]
A
[49 nt withheld, positions 7106-7154]
CCTTTGACGTTGGAGTCCACGTTCTTT
[37 nt withheld, positions 7182-7218]
ACCCTATCTCGGTCTATTCTTTTGATTTATAAGGGATTTTGCCGATTTCGGCCTATTGGTTAAAAAATGA
GCTGATTTAACAAAAATTTAACGCGAATTAATTCTGTGGAATGTGTGTCAGTTAGGGTGTGGAAAGTCCC
CAGGCTCCCCAGCAGGCAGAAGTATGCAAAGCATGCATCTCAATTAGTCAGCAACCAGGTGTGGAAAGTC
CCCAGGCTCCCCAGCAGGCAGAAGTATGCAAAGCATGCATCTCAATTAGTCAGCAACCATAGTCCCGCCC
CTAACTCCGCCCATCCCGCCCCTAACTCCGCCCAGTTCCGCCCATTCTCCGCCCCATGGCTGACTAATTT
TTTTTATTTATGCAGAGGCCGAGGCCGCCTCTGCCTCTGAGCTATTCCAGAAGTAGTGAGGAGGCTTTTT
TGGAGGCCTAGGCTTTTGCAAAAAGCTCCCGGGAGCTTGTATATCCATTTTCGGATCTGATCAGCACGTG
TTGACAATTAATCATCGGCATAGTATATCGGCATAGTATAATACGACAAGGTGAGGAACTAAACCATGGC
CAAGTTGACCAGTGCCGTTCCGGTGCTCACCGCGCGCGACGTCGCCGGAGCGGTCGAGTTCTGGACCGAC
CGGCTCGGGTTCTCCCGGGACTTCGTGGAGGACGACTTCGCCGGTGTGGTCCGGGACGACGTGACCCTGT
TCATCAGCGCGGTCCAGGACCAGGTGGTGCCGGACAACACCCTGGCCTGGGTGTGGGTGCGCGGCCTGGA
CGAGCTGTACGCCGAGTGGTCGGAGGTCGTGTCCACGAACTTCCGGGACGCCTCCGGGCCGGCCATGACC
GAGATCGGCGAGCAGCCGTGGGGGCGGGAGTTCGCCCTGCGCGACCCGGCCGGCAACTGCGTGCACTTCG
TGGCCGAGGAGCAGGACTGACACGTGCTACGAGATTTCGATTCCACCGCCGCCTTCTATGAAAGGTTGGG
CTTCGGAATCGTTTTCCGGGACGCCGGCTGGATGATCCTCCAGCGCGGGGATCTCATGCTGGAGTTCTTC
GCCCACCCCAACTTGTTTATTGCAGCTTATAATGGTTACAAATAAAGCAATAGCATCACAAATTTCACAA
ATAAAGCATTTTTTTCACTGCATTCTAGTTGTGGTTTGTCCAAACTCATCAATGTATCTTATCATGTCTG
TATACCGTCGACCTCTAGCTAGAGCTTGGCGTAATCATGGTCATAGCTGTTTCCTGTGTGAAATTGTTAT
CCGCTCACAATTCCACACAACATACGAGCCGGAAGCATAAAGTGTAAAGCCTGGGGTGCCTAATGAGTGA
GCTAACTCACATTAATTGCGTTGCGCTCACTGCCCGCTTTCCAGTCGGGAAACCTGTCGTGCCAGCTGCA
TTAATGAATCGGCCAACGCGCGGGGAGAGGCGGTTTGCGTATTGGGCGCTCTTCCGCTTCCTCGCTCACT
GACTCGCTGCGCTCGGTCGTTCGGCTGCGGCGAGCGGTATCAGCTCACTCAAAGGCGGTAATACGGTTAT
CCACAGAATCAGGGGATAACGCAGGAAAGAACATGTGAGCAAAAGGCCAGCAAAAGGCCAGGAACCGTAA
AAAGGCCGCGTTGCTGGCGTTTTTCCATAGGCTCCGCCCCCCTGACGAGCATCACAAAAATCGACGCTCA
AGTCAGAGGTGGCGAAACCCGACAGGACTATAAAGATACCAGGCGTTTCCCCCTGGAAGCTCCCTCGTGC
GCTCTCCTGTTCCGACCCTGCCGCTTACCGGATACCTGTCCGCCTTTCTCCCTTCGGGAAGCGTGGCGCT
TTCTCATAGCTCACGCTGTAGGTATCTCAGTTCGGTGTAGGTCGTTCGCTCCAAGCTGGGCTGTGTGCAC
GAACCCCCCGTTCAGCCCGACCGCTGCGCCTTATCCGGTAACTATCGTCTTGAGTCCAACCCGGTAAGAC
ACGACTTATCGCCACTGGCAGCAGCCACTGGTAACAGGATTAGCAGAGCGAGGTATGTAGGCGGTGCTAC
AGAGTTCTTGAAGTGGTGGCCTAACTACGGCTACACTAGAAGAACAGTATTTGGTATCTGCGCTCTGCTG
AAGCCAGTTACCTTCGGAAAAAGAGTTGGTAGCTCTTGATCCGGCAAACAAACCACCGCTGGTAGCGGTG
GTTTTTTTGTTTGCAAGCAGCAGATTACGCGCAGAAAAAAAGGATCTCAAGAAGATCCTTTGATCTTTTC
TACGGGGTCTGACGCTCAGTGGAACGAAAACTCACGTTAAGGGATTTTGGTCATGAGATTATCAAAAAGG
ATCTTCACCTAGATCCTTTTAAATTAAAAATGAAGTTTTAAATCAATCTAAAGTATATATGAGTAAACTT
GGTCTGACAGTTACCAATGCTTAATCAGTGAGGCACCTATCTCAGCGATCTGTCTATTTCGTTCATCCAT
AGTTGCCTGACTCCCCGTCGTGTAGATAACTACGATACGGGAGGGCTTACCATCTGGCCCCAGTGCTGCA
ATGATACCGCGAGACCCACGCTCACCGGCTCCAGATTTATCAGCAATAAACCAGCCAGCCGGAAGGGCCG
AGCGCAGAAGTGGTCCTGCAACTTTATCCGCCTCCATCCAGTCTATTAATTGTTGCCGGGAAGCTAGAGT
AAGTAGTTCGCCAGTTAATAGTTTGCGCAACGTTGTTGCCATTGCTACAGGCATCGTGGTGTCACGCTCG
TCGTTTGGTATGGCTTCATTCAGCTCCGGTTCCCAACGATCAAGGCGAGTTACATGATCCCCCATGTTGT
GCAAAAAAGCGGTTAGCTCCTTCGGTCCTCCGATCGTTGTCAGAAGTAAGTTGGCCGCAGTGTTATCACT
CATGGTTATGGCAGCACTGCATAATTCTCTTACTGTCATGCCATCCGTAAGATGCTTTTCTGTGACTGGT
GAGTACTCAACCAAGTCATTCTGAGAATAGTGTATGCGGCGACCGAGTTGCTCTTGCCCGGCGTCAATAC
GGGATAATACCGCGCCACATAGCAGAACTTTAAAAGTGCTCATCATTGGAAAACGTTCTTCGGGGCGAAA
ACTCTCAAGGATCTTACCGCTGTTGAGATCCAGTTCGATGTAACCCACTCGTGCACCCAACTGATCTTCA
GCATCTTTTACTTTCACCAGCGTTTCTGGGTGAGCAAAAACAGGAAGGCAAAATGCCGCAAAAAAGGGAA
TAAGGGCGACACGGAAATGTTGAATACTCATACTCTTCCTTTTTCAATATTATTGAAGCATTTATCAGGG
TTATTGTCTCATGAGCGGATACATATTTGAATGTATTTAGAAAAATAAACAAATAGGGGTTCCGCGCACA
TTTCCCCGAAAAGTGCCACCTGACGTCGACGGATCGGGAGATCTCCCGATCCCCTATGGTGCACTCTCAG
TACAATCTGCTCTGATGCCGCATAGTTAAGCCAGTATCTGCTCCCTGCTTGTGTGTTGGAGGTCGCTGAG
TAGTGCGCGAGCAAAATTTAAGCTACAACAAGGCAAGGCTTGACCGACAATTGCATGAAGAATCTGCTTA
GGGTTAGGCGTTTTGCGCTGCTTCGCGATGTACGGGCCAGATATACGCGTTGACATTGATTATTGACTAG
TTATTAATAGTAATCAATTACGGGGTCATTAGTTCATAGCCCATATATGGAGTTCCGCGTTACATAACTT
ACGGTAAATGGCCCGCCTGGCTGACCGCCCAACGACCCCCGCCCATTGACGTCAATAATGACGTATGTTC
CCATAGTAACGCCAATAGGGACTTTCCATTGACGTCAATGGGTGGAGTATTTACGGTAAACTGCCCACTT
GGCAGTACATCAAGTGTATCATATGCCAAGTACGCCCCCTATTGACGTCAATGACGGTAAATGGCCCGCC
TGGCATTATGCCCAGTACATGACCTTATGGGACTTTCCTACTTGGCAGTACATCTACGTATTAGTCATCG
CTATTACCATGGTGATGCGGTTTTGGCAGTACATCAATGGGCGTGGATAGCGGTTTGACTCACGGGGATT
TCCAAGTCTCCACCCCATTGACGTCAATGGGAGTTTGTTTTGGCACCAAAATCAACGGGACTTTCCAAAA
TGTCGTAACAACTCCGCCCCATTGACGCAAATGGGCGGTAGGCGTGTACGGTGGGAGGTCTATATAAGCA
GCGCGTTTTGCCTGTACTGGGTCTCTCTGGTTAGACCAGATCTGAGCCTGGGAGCTCTCTGGCTAACTAG
GGAACCCACTGCTTAAGCCTCAATAAAGCTTGCCTTGAGTGCTTCAAGTAGTGTGTGCCCGTCTGTTGTG
TGACTCTGGTAACTAGAGATCCCTCAGACCCTTTTAGTCAGTGTGGAAAATCTCTAGCAGTGGCGCCCGA
ACAGGGACTTGAAAGCGAAAGGGAAACCAGAGGAGCTCTCTCGACGCAGGACTCGGCTTGCTGAAGCGCG
CACGGCAAGAGGCGAGGGGCGGCGACTGGTGAGTACGCCAAAAATTTTGACTAGCGGAGGCTAGAAGGAG
AGAGATGGGTGCGAGAGCGTCAGTATTAAGCGGGGGAGAATTAGATCGCGATGGGAAAAAATTCGGTTAA
GGCCAGGGGGAAAGAAAAAATATAAATTAAAACATATAGTATGGGCAAGCAGGGAGCTAGAACGATTCGC
AGTTAATCCTGGCCTGTTAGAAACATCAGAAGGCTGTAGACAAATACTGGGACAGCTACAACCATCCCTT
CAGACAGGATCAGAAGAACTTAGATCATTATATAATACAGTAGCAACCCTCTATTGTGTGCATCAAAGGA
TAGAGATAAAAGACACCAAGGAAGCTTTAGACAAGATAGAGGAAGAGCAAAACAAAAGTAAGACCACCGC
ACAGCAAGGGCCGCTGATCTTCAGACCTGGAGGAGGAGATATGAGGGACAATTGGAGAAGTGAATTATAT
AAATATAAAGTAGTAAAAATTGAACCATTAGGAGTAGCACCCACCAAGGCAAAGAGAAGAGTGGTGCAGA
GAGAAAAAAGAGCAGTGGGAATAGGAGCTTTGTTCCTTGGGTTCTTGGGAGCAGCAGGAAGCACTATGGG
CGCAGCGTCAATGACGCTGACGGTACAGGCCAGACAATTATTGTCTGGTATAGTGCAGCAGCAGAACAAT
TTGCTGAGGGCTATTGAGGCGCAACAGCATCTGTTGCAACTCACAGTCTGGGGCATCAAGCAGCTCCAGG
CAAGAATCCTGGCTGTGGAAAGATACCTAAAGGATCAACAGCTCCTGGGGATTTGGGGTTGCTCTGGAAA
ACTCATTTGCACCACTGCTGTGCCTTGGAATGCTAGTTGGAGTAATAAATCTCTGGAACAGATTTGGAAT
CACACGACCTGGATGGAGTGGGACAGAGAAATTAACAATTACACAAGCTTAATACACTCCTTAATTGAAG
AATCGCAAAACCAGCAAGAAAAGAATGAACAAGAATTATTGGAATTAGATAAATGGGCAAGTTTGTGGAA
TTGGTTTAACATAACAAATTGGCTGTGGTATATAAAATTATTCATAATGATAGTAGGAGGCTTGGTAGGT
TTAAGAATAGTTTTTGCTGTACTTTCTATAGTGAATAGAGTTAGGCAGGGATATTCACCATTATCGTTTC
AGACCCACCTCCCAACCCCGAGGGGACCCGACAGGCCCGAAGGAATAGAAGAAGAAGGTGGAGAGAGAGA
CAGAGACAGATCCATTCGATTAGTGAACGGATCTACAAATGGCAGTATTCATCCACAATTTTAAAAGAAA
AGGGGGGATTGGGGGGTACAGTGCAGGGGAAAGAATAGTAGACATAATAGCAACAGACATACAAACTAAA
GAATTACAAAAACAAATTACAAAAATTCAAAATTTTCGGGTTTATTACAGGGACAGCAGAAATTCACTTT
GAATTAATTCAAGCTTCGTGAGGCTCCGGTGCCCGTCAGTGGGCAGAGCGCACATCGCCCACAGTCCCCG
AGAAGTTGGGGGGAGGGGTCGGCAATTGAACCGGGAGGGCCTATTTCCCATGATTCCTTCATATTTGCAT
ATACGATACAAGGCTGTTAGAGAGATAATTGGAATTAATTTGACTGTAAACACAAAGATATTAGTACAAA
ATACGTGACGTAGAAAGTAATAATTTCTTGGGTAGTTTGCAGTTTTAAAATTATGTTTTAAAATGGACTA
TCATATGCTTACCGTAACTTGAAAGTATTTCGATTTCTTGGCTTTATATATCTTGTGGAAAGGACGAAAC
ACCGCGGGGGCGCTGGGCTGTCCGTTTTAGAGCTAGAAATAGCAAGTTAAAATAAGGCTAGTCCGTTATC
AACTTGAAAAAGTGGCACCGAGTCGGTGCTTTTTTGTTTTAGAGCTAGAAATAGCAAGTTAAAATAAGGC
TAGTCCGTTTTTAGCGCGTGCGCCAATTCTGCAGACAAATGGCTCTAGAGGTACCCGTTACATAACTTAC
GGTAAATGGCCCGCCTGGCTGACCGCCCAACGACCCCCGCCCATTGACGTCAATAGTAACGCCAATAGGG
ACTTTCCATTGACGTCAATGGGTGGAGTATTTACGGTAAACTGCCCACTTGGCAGTACATCAAGTGTATC
ATATGCCAAGTACGCCCCCTATTGACGTCAATGACGGTAAATGGCCCGCCTGGCATTGTGCCCAGTACAT
GACCTTATGGGACTTTCCTACTTGGCAGTACATCTACGTATTAGTCATCGCTATTACCATGGTCGAGGTG
AGCCCCACGTTCTGCTTCACTCTCCCCATCTCCCCCCCCTCCCCACCCCCAATTTTGTATTTATTTATTT
TTTAATTATTTTGTGCAGCGATGGGGGCGGGGGGGGGGGGCGCGCGCGCNAGGCG
Features (pLannotate 1.2.2; 36 found; start..end, strand, type, name):
    127..354     +  intron         hybrid intron: hybrid between chicken β-actin (CBA) and minute virus of mice (MMV) introns (Gray et al., 2011)
    372..4475    +  CDS            Cas9: Cas9 (Csn1) endonuclease from the Streptococcus pyogenes Type II CRISPR/Cas system generates RNA-guided double strand breaks in DNA
   4671..5270    +  CDS            PuroR: puromycin N-acetyltransferase; pac from Streptomyces alboniger; confers resistance to puromycin
   5300..5888    +  misc_feature   WPRE: woodchuck hepatitis virus posttranscriptional regulatory element
   5813..6400    +  CDS            nef: NEF_HV112 - Experimental evidence at protein level: Swiss-Prot protein existence level 1. Extracellular Nef protein targets CD4(+) T-lymphocytes for apoptosis by interacting with CXCR4 surface receptors. From Human immunodeficiency virus type 1 group M subtype B (isolate PCV12) (HIV-1).
   6407..6587    +  LTR            5' LTR (truncated): truncated 5' long terminal repeat (LTR) from HIV-1
   6619..6730    +  polyA_signal   bGH poly(A) signal: bovine growth hormone polyadenylation signal
   6847..6868    +  promoter       SV40 promoter (fragment): SV40 enhancer and early promoter
   6889..7317    +  rep_origin     f1 ori (sequence partly withheld): f1 bacteriophage origin of replication; arrow indicates direction of (+) strand synthesis
   7331..7660    +  promoter       SV40 promoter: SV40 enhancer and early promoter
   7708..7755    +  promoter       EM7 promoter: synthetic bacterial promoter&nbsp
   7774..8148    +  CDS            BleoR: antibiotic-binding protein; Sh ble from Streptoalloteichus hindustanus; confers resistance to bleomycin, phleomycin, and Zeocin™
   8158..8283    +  CDS            ble (fragment): BLE_KLEPN - Experimental evidence at protein level: Swiss-Prot protein existence level 1. Binding protein with a strong affinity to the bleomycin family of antibiotics. Binds to CL990; an antimitotic-antibiotic compound. From Klebsiella pneumoniae.
   8278..8399    +  polyA_signal   SV40 poly(A) signal: SV40 polyadenylation signal
   8470..8492    -  protein_bind   lac operator (fragment): The lac repressor binds to the lac operator to inhibit transcription in E. coli. This inhibition can be relieved by adding lactose or isopropyl-β-D-thiogalactopyranoside (IPTG). lac repressor encoded by lacI
   8496..8526    -  promoter       lac promoter: promoter for the E. coli lac operon
   8541..8562    -  protein_bind   CAP binding site: CAP binding activates transcription in the presence of cAMP. E. coli catabolite activator protein
   8575..8667    -  CDS            lacI (fragment): lac repressor; lacI; The lac repressor binds to the lac operator to inhibit transcription in E. coli. This inhibition can be relieved by adding lactose or isopropyl-β-D-thiogalactopyranoside (IPTG).
   8850..9438    -  rep_origin     ori: high-copy-number ColE1/pMB1/pBR322/pUC origin of replication
   9609..10469   -  CDS            AmpR: β-lactamase; bla; confers resistance to ampicillin, carbenicillin, and related antibiotics
  10470..10574   -  promoter       AmpR promoter: bla
  10633..10685   -  misc_feature   bom (fragment): basis of mobility region from pBR322
  10840..11219   +  enhancer       CMV enhancer: human cytomegalovirus immediate early enhancer
  11220..11419   +  promoter       CMV promoter: human cytomegalovirus (CMV) immediate early promoter
  11437..11617   +  LTR            5' LTR (truncated): truncated 5' long terminal repeat (LTR) from HIV-1
  11664..11789   +  misc_feature   HIV-1 Ψ: packaging signal of human immunodeficiency virus type 1
  11773..12111   +  CDS            HIV-1 gag (fragment): gag protein from human immunodeficiency virus 1; gag
  12281..12514   +  misc_feature   RRE: The Rev response element (RRE) of HIV-1 allows for Rev-dependent mRNA export from the nucleus to the cytoplasm.
  12891..12991   +  CDS            Rev (fragment): human immunodeficiency virus 1 (HIV-1) Rev protein; rev; enhances nuclear export of unspliced and incompletely spliced viral mRNAs
  13017..13134   +  misc_feature   cPPT/CTS: central polypurine tract and central termination sequence of HIV-1
  13209..13269   +  promoter       EF-1α core promoter (fragment): core promoter for human elongation factor EF-1α
  13273..13513   +  promoter       U6 promoter: RNA polymerase III promoter for human U6 snRNA
  13542..13617   +  misc_RNA       gRNA scaffold: guide RNA scaffold for the Streptococcus pyogenes CRISPR/Cas9 system
  13624..13667   +  misc_RNA       gRNA scaffold (fragment): guide RNA scaffold for the Streptococcus pyogenes CRISPR/Cas9 system
  13714..13999   +  enhancer       CMV enhancer: human cytomegalovirus immediate early enhancer; contains an 18-bp deletion relative to the standard CMV enhancer
  14001..126     +  promoter       chicken β-actin promoter (across the origin): contains a 21-bp deletion relative to the standard chicken β-actin promoter
