[The description below was written by a language model from this plasmid's Addgene catalogue record and pLannotate feature annotations shown in this document.]
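Description:
pLenti_dCas9-2xAM_hIRF-1 is an all-in-one HIV-1-based lentiviral CRISPR plasmid, built on the CSII-U6-gRNA-CBh-3xFLAG-PA-dCas9-P2A-Puro backbone, that delivers an epitope-tagged, catalytically dead Cas9 together with a guide RNA directed at the human IRF-1 promoter. In bacteria it is maintained through a high-copy ColE1/pUC-type origin with ampicillin resistance. An f1 origin and an SV40/EM7-driven bleomycin/Zeocin resistance cassette also sit in the plasmid backbone, outside the viral genome. The transfer-vector region begins with a CMV enhancer/promoter fused to a truncated 5' LTR, followed by the Ψ packaging signal with a gag fragment, the RRE for Rev-dependent RNA export and the cPPT/CTS. It ends with a WPRE, a truncated 3' LTR and a bGH polyadenylation signal.

Two expression units lie between these viral elements. A human U6 RNA polymerase III promoter drives a 20-nt spacer targeting the IRF-1 promoter, joined to the S. pyogenes gRNA scaffold. Downstream, the CBh promoter (CMV enhancer, chicken β-actin promoter and a hybrid CBA/MVM intron) expresses human codon-optimized S. pyogenes Cas9 carrying the D10A and H840A mutations, which abolish nuclease activity while preserving RNA-guided DNA binding. A 2xAM tag is fused to its C terminus. The puromycin N-acetyltransferase gene follows the dCas9 reading frame, and the backbone name indicates a P2A linkage, although the feature table does not annotate one. This arrangement allows puromycin selection of transduced mammalian cells. The associated publication concerns enChIP systems using different CRISPR orthologues and epitope tags, which suggests that the tagged dCas9 is intended for affinity capture of the IRF-1 promoter locus. The sequenced record is slightly shorter (14,133 nt) than the listed total size.
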