Addgene plasmid #92221: pLenti_dCas9-2xAM_hIRF-1
Purpose: Lentiviral plasmid expressing dCas9-2xAM and gRNA for human IRF-1 promoter
Depositing lab: Hodaka Fujii. Depositing organization: The University of Osaka. Publication: enChIP systems using different CRISPR orthologues and epitope tags. Fujita T, Yuno M, Fujii H. BMC Res Notes. 2018 Feb 27;11(1):154. doi: 10.1186/s13104-018-3262-4. PubMed 29482606.
Backbone
  Vector backbone: CSII-U6-gRNA-CBh-3xFLAG-PA-dCas9-P2A-Puro
  Backbone manufacturer: Yoichi Sekita
  Backbone size w/o insert (bp): 9921
  Total vector size (bp): 14156
  Vector type: Mammalian Expression, Lentiviral, CRISPR
  Selectable markers: Puromycin
Growth in bacteria
  Bacterial resistance: Ampicillin, 100 μg/mL
  Growth temperature: 30°C
  Growth strain: NEB Stable
  Copy number: Unknown
Gene/Insert 1
  Gene/Insert name: Sp-dCas9-2xAM tag
  Species: Synthetic; S. pyogenes
  Insert size (bp): 4233
  Mutation: human codon-optimized, D10A + H840A
  Promoter: CBh
  Tag / fusion protein: 2xAM tag (C terminal on insert)
  Cloning method: Restriction Enzyme; 5′ cloning site Age I (not destroyed); 3′ cloning site BamH I (not destroyed)
  Sequencing primers: 5′ TGGCAGTATTCATCCACAATTT; 3′ CCACATAGCGTAAAAGGAGC
Gene/Insert 2
  Gene/Insert name: gRNA targeting human IRF-1 promoter
  Species: Synthetic
  Insert size (bp): 20
  Promoter: U6
  Cloning method: Restriction Enzyme; 5′ cloning site Bbs I (destroyed during cloning); 3′ cloning site Bbs I (destroyed during cloning)
  Sequencing primers: 5′ gagggcctatttcccatgat
Terms and licenses: Academic/Nonprofit Terms; Industry Terms: Not Available to Industry
How to cite: pLenti_dCas9-2xAM_hIRF-1 was a gift from Hodaka Fujii (Addgene plasmid # 92221 ; http://n2t.net/addgene:92221 ; RRID:Addgene_92221)
